>Addgene plasmid #54691 | mCerulean-Peroxisomes-2 | depositor partial sequence | sequence record 85088 | insert sequence
GGTAGGCGTGTACGGTGGGAGGTCTATATAAGCAGAGCTGGTTTAGTGAACCGTCAGATCCGCTAGCGCT
ACCGGACTCAGATCTCGAGCTCAAGCTTCGAATTCTGCAGTCGACGGTACCGCGGGCCCGGGATCCACCG
GTCGCCACCATGGTGAGCAAGGGCGAGGAGCTGTTCACCGGGGTGGTGCCCATCCTGGTCGAGCTGGACG
GCGACGTAAACGGCCACAAGTTCAGCGTGTCCGGCGAGGGCGAGGGCGATGCCACCTACGGCAAGCTGAC
CCTGAAGTTCATCTGCACCACCGGCAAGCTGCCCGTGCCCTGGCCCACCCTCGTGACCACCCTGACCTGG
GGCGTGCAGTGCTTCGCCCGCTACCCCGACCACATGAAGCAGCACGACTTCTTCAAGTCCGCCATGCCCG
AAGGCTACGTCCAGGAGCGCACCATCTTCTTCAAGGACGACGGCAACTACAAGACCCGCGCCGAGGTGAA
GTTCGAGGGCGACACCCTGGTGAACCGCATCGAGCTGAAGGGCATCGACTTCAAGGAGGACGGCAACATC
CTGGGGCACAAGCTGGAGTACAACGCCATCAGCGACAACGTCTATATCACCGCCGACAAGCAGAAGAACG
GCATCAAGGCCAACTTCAAGATCCGCCACAACATCGAGGACGGCAGCGTGCAGCTCGCCGACCACTACCA
GCAGAACACCCCCATCGGCGACGGCCCCGTGCTGCTGCCCGACAACCACTACCTGAGCACCCAGTCCAAG
CTGAGCAAAGACCCCAACGAGAAGCGCGATCACATGGTCCTGCTGGAGTTCGTGACCGCCGCCGGGATCA
CTCTCGGCATGGACGAGCTGTACAAGTCCGGATCCAAGCTGTAGCGGCCGCGACTCTAGATCATAATCAG
CCATACCACATTTGTAGAGGTTTTACTTGCTTTAAAAAACCTCCCACACCTCCCC
