>Addgene plasmid #54691 | mCerulean-Peroxisomes-2 | addgene partial sequence | sequence record 93162 | CMV-F 5'-CGCAAATGGGCGGTAGGCGTG-3'
TAGTGAACCGTCAGATCCGCTAGCGCTACCGGACTCAGATCTCGAGCTCAAGCTTCGAATTCTGCAGTCG
ACGGTACCGCGGGCCCGGGATCCACCGGTCGCCACCATGGTGAGCAAGGGCGAGGAGCTGTTCACCGGGG
TGGTGCCCATCCTGGTCGAGCTGGACGGCGACGTAAACGGCCACAAGTTCAGCGTGTCCGGCGAGGGCGA
GGGCGATGCCACCTACGGCAAGCTGACCCTGAAGTTCATCTGCACCACCGGCAAGCTGCCCGTGCCCTGG
CCCACCCTCGTGACCACCCTGACCTGGGGCGTGCAGTGCTTCGCCCGCTACCCCGACCACATGAAGCAGC
ACGACTTCTTCAAGTCCGCCATGCCCGAAGGCTACGTCCAGGAGCGCACCATCTTCTTCAAGGACGACGG
CAACTACAAGACCCGCGCCGAGGTGAAGTTCGAGGGCGACACCCTGGTGAACCGCATCGAGCTGAAGGGC
ATCGACTTCAAGGAGGACGGCAACATCCTGGGGCACAAGCTGGAGTACAACGCCATCAGCGACAACGTCT
ATATCACCGCCGACAAGCAGAAGAACGGCATCAAGGCCAACTTCAAGATCCGCCACAACATCGAGGACGG
CAGCGTGCAGCTCGCCGACCACTACCAGCAGAACACCCCCATCGGCGACGGCCCCGTGCTGCTGCCCGAC
AACCACTACCTGAGCACCCAGTCCAAGCTGAGCAAAGACCCCAACGAGAAGCGCGATCACATGGTCCTGC
TGGAGTTCGTGACCGCCGCCGGGATCACTCTCGGCATGGACGAGCTGTACAAGTCCGGATCCAAGCTGTA
GCGGCCGCGACTCTAGATCATAATCAGCCATACCACATTTGTAGAGGTT
