[The description below was written by a language model from this plasmid's Addgene catalogue record.]
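Description:
mCerulean-Peroxisomes-2 is a mammalian expression plasmid of about 4.8 kb that serves as a fluorescent marker for peroxisomes. It is catalogued as an empty backbone with no separate insert, because the functional payload is built into the vector itself: the cyan fluorescent protein mCerulean joined to a peroxisomal targeting signal type 1 (PTS1). PTS1 is a short C-terminal motif recognised by the cytosolic import receptor that delivers fully folded proteins into the peroxisomal matrix. A fluorescent protein carrying it should therefore accumulate in peroxisomes and label them as discrete puncta in living or fixed cells. The record gives the excitation maximum as 433 nm and the emission maximum as 475 nm, which places the reporter in the cyan channel and makes it suitable for pairing with spectrally separated green, yellow or red organelle markers.

The plasmid is maintained in E. coli at high copy number under kanamycin selection. In mammalian cells it confers neomycin resistance, so stably transfected populations can be selected with G418 as well as being studied after transient transfection. The record does not state the promoter driving the fusion, the polyadenylation signal or the origins of replication, and no feature table is provided, so those elements cannot be described here. Typical uses supported by the record are visualising peroxisome distribution, number and dynamics by fluorescence microscopy, and providing a peroxisomal reference signal in colocalisation experiments.
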