Addgene plasmid #54691: mCerulean-Peroxisomes-2
Purpose: (Empty Backbone) Localization: Peroxisomes, Excitation: 433, Emission: 475
Depositing lab: Michael Davidson. Depositing organization: Florida State University, Tallahassee.
Backbone
  Vector backbone: mCerulean-Peroxisomes
  Backbone size (bp): 4800
  Vector type: Mammalian Expression
  Selectable markers: Neomycin (select with G418)
  Tag / fusion protein: mCerulean (C terminal on backbone); Peroximal Targeting Signal 1 (PTS1) (C terminal on backbone)
  Backbone size w/o insert (bp): 4800
Growth in bacteria
  Bacterial resistance: Kanamycin, 50 μg/mL
  Growth temperature: 37°C
  Growth strain: DH5alpha
  Copy number: High Copy
Gene/Insert
  Gene/Insert name: None
  Tag / fusion protein: mCerulean (C terminal on backbone); Peroximal Targeting Signal 1 (PTS1) (C terminal on backbone)
Terms and licenses: Academic/Nonprofit Terms; Industry Terms: Not Available to Industry
Depositor comments: . Excitation = 433; Emission = 475
How to cite: mCerulean-Peroxisomes-2 was a gift from Michael Davidson (Addgene plasmid # 54691 ; http://n2t.net/addgene:54691 ; RRID:Addgene_54691)
